>Addgene plasmid #142489 | TFORF0236 | addgene full sequence | sequence record 397253 | Addgene NGS Result
TTAATGTAGTCTTATGCAATACTCTTGTAGTCTTGCAACATGGTAACGATGAGTTAGCAACATGCCTTAC
AAGGAGAGAAAAAGCACCGTGCATGCCGATTGGTGGAAGTAAGGTGGTACGATCGTGCCTTATTAGGAAG
GCAACAGACGGGTCTGACATGGATTGGACGAACCACTGAATTGCCGCATTGCAGAGATATTGTATTTAAG
TGCCTAGCTCGATACATAAACGGGTCTCTCTGGTTAGACCAGATCTGAGCCTGGGAGCTCTCTGGCTAAC
TAGGGAACCCACTGCTTAAGCCTCAATAAAGCTTGCCTTGAGTGCTTCAAGTAGTGTGTGCCCGTCTGTT
GTGTGACTCTGGTAACTAGAGATCCCTCAGACCCTTTTAGTCAGTGTGGAAAATCTCTAGCAGTGGCGCC
CGAACAGGGACTTGAAAGCGAAAGGGAAACCAGAGGAGCTCTCTCGACGCAGGACTCGGCTTGCTGAAGC
GCGCACGGCAAGAGGCGAGGGGCGGCGACTGGTGAGTACGCCAAAAATTTTGACTAGCGGAGGCTAGAAG
GAGAGAGATGGGTGCGAGAGCGTCAGTATTAAGCGGGGGAGAATTAGATCGCGATGGGAAAAAATTCGGT
TAAGGCCAGGGGGAAAGAAAAAATATAAATTAAAACATATAGTATGGGCAAGCAGGGAGCTAGAACGATT
CGCAGTTAATCCTGGCCTGTTAGAAACATCAGAAGGCTGTAGACAAATACTGGGACAGCTACAACCATCC
CTTCAGACAGGATCAGAAGAACTTAGATCATTATATAATACAGTAGCAACCCTCTATTGTGTGCATCAAA
GGATAGAGATAAAAGACACCAAGGAAGCTTTAGACAAGATAGAGGAAGAGCAAAACAAAAGTAAGACCAC
CGCACAGCAAGCGGCCGCTGATCTTCAGACCTGGAGGAGGAGATATGAGGGACAATTGGAGAAGTGAATT
ATATAAATATAAAGTAGTAAAAATTGAACCATTAGGAGTAGCACCCACCAAGGCAAAGAGAAGAGTGGTG
CAGAGAGAAAAAAGAGCAGTGGGAATAGGAGCTTTGTTCCTTGGGTTCTTGGGAGCAGCAGGAAGCACTA
TGGGCGCAGCGTCAATGACGCTGACGGTACAGGCCAGACAATTATTGTCTGGTATAGTGCAGCAGCAGAA
CAATTTGCTGAGGGCTATTGAGGCGCAACAGCATCTGTTGCAACTCACAGTCTGGGGCATCAAGCAGCTC
CAGGCAAGAATCCTGGCTGTGGAAAGATACCTAAAGGATCAACAGCTCCTGGGGATTTGGGGTTGCTCTG
GAAAACTCATTTGCACCACTGCTGTGCCTTGGAATGCTAGTTGGAGTAATAAATCTCTGGAACAGATTTG
GAATCACACGACCTGGATGGAGTGGGACAGAGAAATTAACAATTACACAAGCTTAATACACTCCTTAATT
GAAGAATCGCAAAACCAGCAAGAAAAGAATGAACAAGAATTATTGGAATTAGATAAATGGGCAAGTTTGT
GGAATTGGTTTAACATAACAAATTGGCTGTGGTATATAAAATTATTCATAATGATAGTAGGAGGCTTGGT
AGGTTTAAGAATAGTTTTTGCTGTACTTTCTATAGTGAATAGAGTTAGGCAGGGATATTCACCATTATCG
TTTCAGACCCACCTCCCAACCCCGAGGGGACCCATGCATTGCATCTCAATTAGTCAGCAACCAGGTGTGG
AAAGTCCCCAGGCTCCCCAGCAGGCAGAAGTATGCAAAGCATGCGTCTCAATTAGTCAGCAACCATAGTC
CCGCCCCTAACTCCGCCCATCCCGCCCCTAACTCCGCCCAGTTCCGCCCATTCTCCGCCCCATGGCTGAC
TAATTTTTTTTATTTATGCAGAGGCCGAGGCCGCCTCGGCCTCTGAGCTATTCCAGAAGTAGTGAGGAGG
CTTTTTTGGAGGCCTAGGCTTTTGCAAAAAGCTTTCTAGAGGTACCACCGGAGCTTACCATGACCGAGTA
CAAGCCCACGGTGCGCCTCGCCACCCGCGACGACGTCCCCAGGGCCGTACGCACCCTCGCCGCCGCGTTC
GCCGACTACCCCGCCACGCGCCACACCGTCGATCCGGACCGCCACATCGAGCGGGTCACCGAGCTGCAAG
AACTCTTCCTCACGCGCGTCGGGCTCGACATCGGCAAGGTGTGGGTCGCGGACGACGGCGCCGCCGTGGC
GGTCTGGACCACGCCGGAGAGCGTCGAAGCGGGGGCGGTGTTCGCCGAGATCGGCCCGCGCATGGCCGAG
TTGAGCGGTTCCCGGCTGGCCGCGCAGCAACAGATGGAAGGCCTCCTGGCGCCGCACCGGCCCAAGGAGC
CCGCGTGGTTCCTGGCCACCGTCGGCGTCTCGCCCGACCACCAGGGCAAGGGTCTGGGCAGCGCCGTCGT
GCTCCCCGGAGTGGAGGCGGCCGAGCGCGCCGGGGTGCCCGCCTTCCTGGAGACCTCCGCGCCCCGCAAC
CTCCCCTTCTACGAGCGGCTCGGCTTCACCGTCACCGCCGACGTCGAGGTGCCCGAAGGACCGCGCACCT
GGTGCATGACCCGCAAGCCCGGTGCCAGTTAACGAATTCTAGATCTTGAGACAAATGGCAGTATTCATCC
ACAATTTTAAAAGAAAAGGGGGGATTGGGGGGTACAGTGCAGGGGAAAGAATAGTAGACATAATAGCAAC
AGACATACAAACTAAAGAATTACAAAAACAAATTACAAAAATTCAAAATTTTCGGGTTTATTACAGGGAC
AGCAGAGATCCACTTTGGCGCCGGCTCGAGGCCTGCAGGTGCAAAGATGGATAAAGTTTTAAACAGAGAG
GAATCTTTGCAGCTAATGGACCTTCTAGGTCTTGAAAGGAGTGGGAATTGGCTCCGGTGCCCGTCAGTGG
GCAGAGCGCACATCGCCCACAGTCCCCGAGAAGTTGGGGGGAGGGGTCGGCAATTGAACCGGTGCCTAGA
GAAGGTGGCGCGGGGTAAACTGGGAAAGTGATGTCGTGTACTGGCTCCGCCTTTTTCCCGAGGGTGGGGG
AGAACCGTATATAAGTGCAGTAGTCGCCGTGAACGTTCTTTTTCGCAACGGGTTTGCCGCCAGAACACAG
GTAAGTGCCGTGTGTGGTTCCCGCGGGCCTGGCCTCTTTACGGGTTATGGCCCTTGCGTGCCTTGAATTA
CTTCCACCTGGCTGCAGTACGTGATTCTTGATCCCGAGCTTCGGGTTGGAAGTGGGTGGGAGAGTTCGAG
GCCTTGCGCTTAAGGAGCCCCTTCGCCTCGTGCTTGAGTTGAGGCCTGGCCTGGGCGCTGGGGCCGCCGC
GTGCGAATCTGGTGGCACCTTCGCGCCTGTCTCGCTGCTTTCGATAAGTCTCTAGCCATTTAAAATTTTT
GATGACCTGCTGCGACGCTTTTTTTCTGGCAAGATAGTCTTGTAAATGCGGGCCAAGATCTGCACACTGG
TATTTCGGTTTTTGGGGCCGCGGGCGGCGACGGGGCCCGTGCGTCCCAGCGCACATGTTCGGCGAGGCGG
GGCCTGCGAGCGCGGCCACCGAGAATCGGACGGGGGTAGTCTCAAGCTGGCCGGCCTGCTCTGGTGCCTG
GCCTCGCGCCGCCGTGTATCGCCCCGCCCTGGGCGGCAAGGCTGGCCCGGTCGGCACCAGTTGCGTGAGC
GGAAAGATGGCCGCTTCCCGGCCCTGCTGCAGGGAGCTCAAAATGGAGGACGCGGCGCTCGGGAGAGCGG
GCGGGTGAGTCACCCACACAAAGGAAAAGGGCCTTTCCGTCCTCAGCCGTCGCTTCATGTGACTCCACGG
AGTACCGGGCGCCGTCCAGGCACCTCGATTAGTTCTCGAGCTTTTGGAGTACGTCGTCTTTAGGTTGGGG
GGAGGGGTTTTATGCGATGGAGTTTCCCCACACTGAGTGGGTGGAGACTGAAGTTAGGCCAGCTTGGCAC
TTGATGTAATTCTCCTTGGAATTTGCCCTTTTTGAGTTTGGATCTTGGTTCATTCTCAAGCCTCAGACAG
TGGTTCAAAGTTTTTTTCTTCCATTTCAGGTGTCGTGAGGCTAGCACCGCCACCATGCGGGGGGCTCCTG
GGAACTGTGTTGGAGCCGAGCAAGCGCTAGCCAGGCGCAAGCGCGCACAGACTGTAGCCATCCGAGGACA
CCCCCGCCCCCCCGGCCCACCCGGAGACACCCGCGCAGAATCGCCTCCGGATCCCCTGCAGTCGGCGGGA
GATGATGAAGATGATGAAGAGGAAGATGAAGAGGAAGAAATCGACGTGGTCACTGTGGAGAAGCGGCGTT
CCTCCTCCAACACCAAGGCTGTCACCACATTCACCATCACTGTGCGTCCCAAGAACGCAGCCCTGGGTCC
CGGGAGGGCTCAGTCCAGCGAGCTGATCCTCAAACGATGCCTTCCCATCCACCAGCAGCACAACTATGCC
GCCCCCTCTCCCTACGTGGAGAGTGAGGATGCACCCCCACAGAAGAAGATAAAGAGCGAGGCGTCCCCAC
GTCCGCTCAAGAGTGTCATCCCCCCAAAGGCTAAGAGCTTGAGCCCCCGAAACTCTGACTCGGAGGACAG
TGAGCGTCGCAGAAACCACAACATCCTGGAGCGCCAGCGCCGCAACGACCTTCGGTCCAGCTTTCTCACG
CTCAGGGACCACGTGCCGGAGTTGGTAAAGAATGAGAAGGCCGCCAAGGTGGTCATTTTGAAAAAGGCCA
CTGAGTATGTCCACTCCCTCCAGGCCGAGGAGCACCAGCTTTTGCTGGAAAAGGAAAAATTGCAGGCAAG
ACAGCAGCAGTTGCTAAAGAAAATTGAACACGCTCGGACTTGCTAGTAATGAACTAGTCCGTAACTTGAA
AGTATTTCGATTTCTTGGCTTTATATATCTTGTGGAAAGGACGACTGGTTCACCGTCCTTTAGTACCTAC
GCGTTAAGTCGACAATCAACCTCTGGATTACAAAATTTGTGAAAGATTGACTGGTATTCTTAACTATGTT
GCTCCTTTTACGCTATGTGGATACGCTGCTTTAATGCCTTTGTATCATGCTATTGCTTCCCGTATGGCTT
TCATTTTCTCCTCCTTGTATAAATCCTGGTTGCTGTCTCTTTATGAGGAGTTGTGGCCCGTTGTCAGGCA
ACGTGGCGTGGTGTGCACTGTGTTTGCTGACGCAACCCCCACTGGTTGGGGCATTGCCACCACCTGTCAG
CTCCTTTCCGGGACTTTCGCTTTCCCCCTCCCTATTGCCACGGCGGAACTCATCGCCGCCTGCCTTGCCC
GCTGCTGGACAGGGGCTCGGCTGTTGGGCACTGACAATTCCGTGGTGTTGTCGGGGAAATCATCGTCCTT
TCCTTGGCTGCTCGCCTGTGTTGCCACCTGGATTCTGCGCGGGACGTCCTTCTGCTACGTCCCTTCGGCC
CTCAATCCAGCGGACCTTCCTTCCCGCGGCCTGCTGCCGGCTCTGCGGCCTCTTCCGCGTCTTCGCCTTC
GCCCTCAGACGAGTCGGATCTCCCTTTGGGCCGCCTCCCCGCGTCGACTTTAAGACCAATGACTTACAAG
GCAGCTGTAGATCTTAGCCACTTTTTAAAAGAAAAGGGGGGACTGGAAGGGCTAATTCACTCCCAACGAA
GACAAGATCTGCTTTTTGCTTGTACTGGGTCTCTCTGGTTAGACCAGATCTGAGCCTGGGAGCTCTCTGG
CTAACTAGGGAACCCACTGCTTAAGCCTCAATAAAGCTTGCCTTGAGTGCTTCAAGTAGTGTGTGCCCGT
CTGTTGTGTGACTCTGGTAACTAGAGATCCCTCAGACCCTTTTAGTCAGTGTGGAAAATCTCTAGCAGTA
CGTATAGTAGTTCATGTCATCTTATTATTCAGTATTTATAACTTGCAAAGAAATGAATATCAGAGAGTGA
GAGGAACTTGTTTATTGCAGCTTATAATGGTTACAAATAAAGCAATAGCATCACAAATTTCACAAATAAA
GCATTTTTTTCACTGCATTCTAGTTGTGGTTTGTCCAAACTCATCAATGTATCTTATCATGTCTGGCTCT
AGCTATCCCGCCCCTAACTCCGCCCATCCCGCCCCTAACTCCGCCCAGTTCCGCCCATTCTCCGCCCCAT
GGCTGACTAATTTTTTTTATTTATGCAGAGGCCGAGGCCGCCTCGGCCTCTGAGCTATTCCAGAAGTAGT
GAGGAGGCTTTTTTGGAGGCCTAGGGACGTACCCAATTCGCCCTATAGTGAGTCGTATTACGCGCGCTCA
CTGGCCGTCGTTTTACAACGTCGTGACTGGGAAAACCCTGGCGTTACCCAACTTAATCGCCTTGCAGCAC
ATCCCCCTTTCGCCAGCTGGCGTAATAGCGAAGAGGCCCGCACCGATCGCCCTTCCCAACAGTTGCGCAG
CCTGAATGGCGAATGGG
[124 nt withheld, positions 6458-6581]
C
[91 nt withheld, positions 6583-6673]
A
[49 nt withheld, positions 6675-6723]
CCTTTGACGTTGGAGTCCACGTTCTTT
[37 nt withheld, positions 6751-6787]
ACCCTATCTCGGTCTATTCTTTTGATTTATAAGGGATTTTGCCGATTTCGGCCTATTGGTTAAAAAATGA
GCTGATTTAACAAAAATTTAACGCGAATTTTAACAAAATATTAACGCTTACAATTTAGGTGGCACTTTTC
GGGGAAATGTGCGCGGAACCCCTATTTGTTTATTTTTCTAAATACATTCAAATATGTATCCGCTCATGAG
ACAATAACCCTGATAAATGCTTCAATAATATTGAAAAAGGAAGAGTATGAGTATTCAACATTTCCGTGTC
GCCCTTATTCCCTTTTTTGCGGCATTTTGCCTTCCTGTTTTTGCTCACCCAGAAACGCTGGTGAAAGTAA
AAGATGCTGAAGATCAGTTGGGTGCACGAGTGGGTTACATCGAACTGGATCTCAACAGCGGTAAGATCCT
TGAGAGTTTTCGCCCCGAAGAACGTTTTCCAATGATGAGCACTTTTAAAGTTCTGCTATGTGGCGCGGTA
TTATCCCGTATTGACGCCGGGCAAGAGCAACTCGGTCGCCGCATACACTATTCTCAGAATGACTTGGTTG
AGTACTCACCAGTCACAGAAAAGCATCTTACGGATGGCATGACAGTAAGAGAATTATGCAGTGCTGCCAT
AACCATGAGTGATAACACTGCGGCCAACTTACTTCTGACAACGATCGGAGGACCGAAGGAGCTAACCGCT
TTTTTGCACAACATGGGGGATCATGTAACTCGCCTTGATCGTTGGGAACCGGAGCTGAATGAAGCCATAC
CAAACGACGAGCGTGACACCACGATGCCTGTAGCAATGGCAACAACGTTGCGCAAACTATTAACTGGCGA
ACTACTTACTCTAGCTTCCCGGCAACAATTAATAGACTGGATGGAGGCGGATAAAGTTGCAGGACCACTT
CTGCGCTCGGCCCTTCCGGCTGGCTGGTTTATTGCTGATAAATCTGGAGCCGGTGAGCGTGGGTCTCGCG
GTATCATTGCAGCACTGGGGCCAGATGGTAAGCCCTCCCGTATCGTAGTTATCTACACGACGGGGAGTCA
GGCAACTATGGATGAACGAAATAGACAGATCGCTGAGATAGGTGCCTCACTGATTAAGCATTGGTAACTG
TCAGACCAAGTTTACTCATATATACTTTAGATTGATTTAAAACTTCATTTTTAATTTAAAAGGATCTAGG
TGAAGATCCTTTTTGATAATCTCATGACCAAAATCCCTTAACGTGAGTTTTCGTTCCACTGAGCGTCAGA
CCCCGTAGAAAAGATCAAAGGATCTTCTTGAGATCCTTTTTTTCTGCGCGTAATCTGCTGCTTGCAAACA
AAAAAACCACCGCTACCAGCGGTGGTTTGTTTGCCGGATCAAGAGCTACCAACTCTTTTTCCGAAGGTAA
CTGGCTTCAGCAGAGCGCAGATACCAAATACTGTTCTTCTAGTGTAGCCGTAGTTAGGCCACCACTTCAA
GAACTCTGTAGCACCGCCTACATACCTCGCTCTGCTAATCCTGTTACCAGTGGCTGCTGCCAGTGGCGAT
AAGTCGTGTCTTACCGGGTTGGACTCAAGACGATAGTTACCGGATAAGGCGCAGCGGTCGGGCTGAACGG
GGGGTTCGTGCACACAGCCCAGCTTGGAGCGAACGACCTACACCGAACTGAGATACCTACAGCGTGAGCT
ATGAGAAAGCGCCACGCTTCCCGAAGGGAGAAAGGCGGACAGGTATCCGGTAAGCGGCAGGGTCGGAACA
GGAGAGCGCACGAGGGAGCTTCCAGGGGGAAACGCCTGGTATCTTTATAGTCCTGTCGGGTTTCGCCACC
TCTGACTTGAGCGTCGATTTTTGTGATGCTCGTCAGGGGGGCGGAGCCTATGGAAAAACGCCAGCAACGC
GGCCTTTTTACGGTTCCTGGCCTTTTGCTGGCCTTTTGCTCACATGTTCTTTCCTGCGTTATCCCCTGAT
TCTGTGGATAACCGTATTACCGCCTTTGAGTGAGCTGATACCGCTCGCCGCAGCCGAACGACCGAGCGCA
GCGAGTCAGTGAGCGAGGAAGCGGAAGAGCGCCCAATACGCAAACCGCCTCTCCCCGCGCGTTGGCCGAT
TCATTAATGCAGCTGGCACGACAGGTTTCCCGACTGGAAAGCGGGCAGTGAGCGCAACGCAATTAATGTG
AGTTAGCTCACTCATTAGGCACCCCAGGCTTTACACTTTATGCTTCCGGCTCGTATGTTGTGTGGAATTG
TGAGCGGATAACAATTTCACACAGGAAACAGCTATGACCATGATTACGCCAAGCGCGCAATTAACCCTCA
CTAAAGGGAACAAAAGCTGGAGCTGCAAGC
Features (pLannotate 1.2.2; 31 found; start..end, strand, type, name):
      5..231     +  promoter       RSV promoter: Rous sarcoma virus enhancer/promoter
    232..412     +  LTR            5' LTR (truncated): truncated 5' long terminal repeat (LTR) from HIV-1
    459..584     +  misc_feature   HIV-1 Ψ: packaging signal of human immunodeficiency virus type 1
    568..931     +  CDS            HIV-1 gag (fragment): gag protein from human immunodeficiency virus 1; gag
   1077..1310    +  misc_feature   RRE: The Rev response element (RRE) of HIV-1 allows for Rev-dependent mRNA export from the nucleus to the cytoplasm.
   1687..1713    +  CDS            Rev (fragment): human immunodeficiency virus 1 (HIV-1) Rev protein; rev; enhances nuclear export of unspliced and incompletely spliced viral mRNAs
   1720..1743    +  promoter       SV40 promoter (fragment): SV40 early promoter
   1744..1815    +  promoter       SV40 promoter (fragment): SV40 enhancer and early promoter
   1839..1974    +  rep_origin     SV40 ori: SV40 origin of replication
   2020..2616    +  CDS            PuroR (fragment): puromycin N-acetyltransferase; pac from Streptomyces; confers resistance to puromycin
   2665..2782    +  misc_feature   cPPT/CTS: central polypurine tract and central termination sequence of HIV-1
   2847..2913    +  CDS            small t antigen (fragment): SV40 (simian virus 40) small t antigen
   2920..4098    +  promoter       EF-1α promoter: strong constitutive promoter for human elongation factor EF-1α
   4202..4873    +  CDS            MYCN (fragment): MYCN_HUMAN - Also known as BHLHE37, NMYC. Experimental evidence at protein level: Swiss-Prot protein existence level 1. Positively regulates the transcription of MYCNOS in neuroblastoma cells. From Homo sapiens (Human).
   4889..4942    +  promoter       U6 promoter (fragment): RNA polymerase III promoter for human U6 snRNA
   4984..5572    +  misc_feature   WPRE: woodchuck hepatitis virus posttranscriptional regulatory element
   5623..5642    +  misc_feature   cPPT/CTS (fragment): central polypurine tract and central termination sequence of HIV-1
   5644..5877    +  LTR            3' LTR (ΔU3): self-inactivating 3' long terminal repeat (LTR) from HIV-1
   5955..6076    +  polyA_signal   SV40 poly(A) signal: SV40 polyadenylation signal
   6116..6251    +  rep_origin     SV40 ori: SV40 origin of replication
   6272..6290    -  promoter       T7 promoter: promoter for bacteriophage T7 RNA polymerase
   6298..6453    +  CDS            lacZα (fragment): LacZα fragment of β-galactosidase; lacZ fragment
   6458..6886    +  rep_origin     f1 ori (sequence partly withheld): f1 bacteriophage origin of replication; arrow indicates direction of (+) strand synthesis
   6939..7043    +  promoter       AmpR promoter: bla
   7044..7904    +  CDS            AmpR: β-lactamase; bla; confers resistance to ampicillin, carbenicillin, and related antibiotics
   8075..8663    +  rep_origin     ori: high-copy-number ColE1/pMB1/pBR322/pUC origin of replication
   8846..8938    +  CDS            lacI (fragment): lac repressor; lacI; The lac repressor binds to the lac operator to inhibit transcription in E. coli. This inhibition can be relieved by adding lactose or isopropyl-β-D-thiogalactopyranoside (IPTG).
   8951..8972    +  protein_bind   CAP binding site: CAP binding activates transcription in the presence of cAMP. E. coli catabolite activator protein
   8987..9017    +  promoter       lac promoter: promoter for the E. coli lac operon
   9025..9041    +  protein_bind   lac operator: The lac repressor binds to the lac operator to inhibit transcription in E. coli. This inhibition can be relieved by adding lactose or isopropyl-β-D-thiogalactopyranoside (IPTG). lac repressor encoded by lacI
   9086..9104    +  promoter       T3 promoter: promoter for bacteriophage T3 RNA polymerase
