[The description below was written by a language model from this plasmid's Addgene catalogue record and pLannotate feature annotations shown in this document.]
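Description:
TFORF0236 is a lentiviral mammalian expression plasmid built on the pLX_TRC317 backbone and carrying a human MYCN open reading frame. It belongs to a barcoded transcription factor ORF collection intended for overexpression studies and pooled screens. In bacteria it is maintained through a high-copy ColE1/pUC-type origin and selected with ampicillin via the bla gene. An f1 origin and remnants of a lac/lacZα cloning region with T7 and T3 promoters are also present in the backbone. The depositor notes that the plasmid can recombine, which is a common concern for LTR-containing vectors.

The viral portion has a third-generation, self-inactivating layout. An RSV promoter drives a truncated HIV-1 5' LTR, followed by the Ψ packaging signal with a gag fragment, the Rev response element, a cPPT/CTS element, and a ΔU3 3' LTR with a downstream SV40 polyadenylation signal. Within this transfer cassette, an SV40 early promoter/origin drives puromycin N-acetyltransferase for selection of transduced cells. A full-length EF-1α promoter then drives the MYCN ORF, with a WPRE downstream to enhance transcript stability and expression.

The recorded insert is 863 bp and is tied by the depositor to a specific alternative MYCN transcript. The annotation matches only a fragment of canonical MYCN, which suggests a shorter isoform rather than the full-length protein. According to the stated purpose, each ORF in the collection is paired with a unique 24-bp barcode that identifies the transcription factor in pooled experiments. The barcode is not annotated in the feature table, so its position cannot be given from the record. The short U6 promoter fragment annotated just after the ORF is likely a residual or spurious match rather than a functional Pol III unit.
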