Addgene plasmid #142489: TFORF0236
Purpose: Lentiviral vector for overexpressing transcription factor ORFs with unique 24-bp barcodes. Barcodes facilitate identification of transcription factors in pooled screens.
Depositing lab: Feng Zhang. Depositing organization: Broad Institute. Publication: A transcription factor atlas of directed differentiation. Joung J, Ma S, Tay T, Geiger-Schuller KR, Kirchgatterer PC, Verdine VK, Guo B, Arias-Garcia MA, Allen WE, Singh A, Kuksenko O, Abudayyeh OO, Gootenberg JS, Fu Z, Macrae RK, Buenrostro JD, Regev A, Zhang F. Cell. 2023 Jan 5;186(1):209-229.e26. doi: 10.1016/j.cell.2022.11.026. PubMed 36608654.
Backbone
  Vector backbone: pLX_TRC317
  Backbone manufacturer: Broad Institute Genetic Perturbation Platform
  Backbone size w/o insert (bp): 8264
  Vector type: Mammalian Expression, Lentiviral
  Selectable markers: Puromycin
Growth in bacteria
  Bacterial resistance: Ampicillin, 100 μg/mL
  Growth temperature: 37°C
  Growth strain: NEB Stable
  Copy number: High Copy
Gene/Insert
  Gene/Insert name: MYCN
  Species: H. sapiens (human)
  Insert size (bp): 863
  Entrez Gene: MYCN (a.k.a. FGLDS1, MODED, MPAPA, MYCNsORF, MYCNsPEP, N-myc, NMYC, ODED, bHLHe37)
  Promoter: EF1a
  Cloning method: Unknown
  Sequencing primers: 5′ GGGTGGAGACTGAAGTTAGGCCAG; 3′ CACATAGCGTAAAAGGAGCAACATAG
Terms and licenses: Academic/Nonprofit Terms; Industry Terms: Not Available to Industry
Depositor comments: NM_001293231,ENST00000638417 . The transcription factor ORF portion of this plasmid was synthesized by Genewiz. Please test multiple small colonies in case of plasmid recombination. To make this collection available in a timely manner, a portion of this collection was not fully sequenced by Addgene. If an Addgene verified full plasmid sequence is not available, please contact us prior to placing an order to request the full sequence.
How to cite: TFORF0236 was a gift from Feng Zhang (Addgene plasmid # 142489 ; http://n2t.net/addgene:142489 ; RRID:Addgene_142489)
