>Addgene plasmid #142489 | TFORF0236 | depositor partial sequence | sequence record 279605 | Insert
ACCGCCACCATGCGGGGGGCTCCTGGGAACTGTGTTGGAGCCGAGCAAGCGCTAGCCAGGCGCAAGCGCG
CACAGACTGTAGCCATCCGAGGACACCCCCGCCCCCCCGGCCCACCCGGAGACACCCGCGCAGAATCGCC
TCCGGATCCCCTGCAGTCGGCGGGAGATGATGAAGATGATGAAGAGGAAGATGAAGAGGAAGAAATCGAC
GTGGTCACTGTGGAGAAGCGGCGTTCCTCCTCCAACACCAAGGCTGTCACCACATTCACCATCACTGTGC
GTCCCAAGAACGCAGCCCTGGGTCCCGGGAGGGCTCAGTCCAGCGAGCTGATCCTCAAACGATGCCTTCC
CATCCACCAGCAGCACAACTATGCCGCCCCCTCTCCCTACGTGGAGAGTGAGGATGCACCCCCACAGAAG
AAGATAAAGAGCGAGGCGTCCCCACGTCCGCTCAAGAGTGTCATCCCCCCAAAGGCTAAGAGCTTGAGCC
CCCGAAACTCTGACTCGGAGGACAGTGAGCGTCGCAGAAACCACAACATCCTGGAGCGCCAGCGCCGCAA
CGACCTTCGGTCCAGCTTTCTCACGCTCAGGGACCACGTGCCGGAGTTGGTAAAGAATGAGAAGGCCGCC
AAGGTGGTCATTTTGAAAAAGGCCACTGAGTATGTCCACTCCCTCCAGGCCGAGGAGCACCAGCTTTTGC
TGGAAAAGGAAAAATTGCAGGCAAGACAGCAGCAGTTGCTAAAGAAAATTGAACACGCTCGGACTTGCTA
GTAATGAACTAGTCCGTAACTTGAAAGTATTTCGATTTCTTGGCTTTATATATCTTGTGGAAAGGACGAC
TGGTTCACCGTCCTTTAGTACCT
