>Addgene plasmid #142489 | TFORF0236 | depositor partial sequence | sequence record 279606 | Barcode
CTGGTTCACCGTCCTTTAGTACCT
